Addgene plasmid #87439: pCMV-HF-BE3
Purpose: Expresses HF-BE3 with C-terminal NLS in mammalian cells
Depositing lab: David Liu. Depositing organization: Harvard University. Publication: Improving the DNA specificity and applicability of base editing through protein engineering and protein delivery. Rees HA, Komor AC, Yeh WH, Caetano-Lopes J, Warman M, Edge ASB, Liu DR. Nat Commun. 2017 Jun 6;8:15790. doi: 10.1038/ncomms15790. PubMed 28585549.
Backbone
  Vector backbone: pCMV
  Backbone size w/o insert (bp): 2999
  Total vector size (bp): 8532
  Vector type: Mammalian Expression
Growth in bacteria
  Bacterial resistance: Ampicillin, 100 μg/mL
  Growth temperature: 37°C
  Growth strain: DH5alpha
  Copy number: Low Copy
Gene/Insert
  Gene/Insert name: HF-BE3 (alt name: rAPOBEC1-XTEN-nHF-Cas9-GGS-UGI-GGS-NLS)
  Species: H. sapiens (human), R. norvegicus (rat); Bacillus phage PBS2
  Insert size (bp): 5133
  Mutation: Mammalian codon-optimized Cas9-HF
  Entrez Gene: Apobec1 (a.k.a. REPR, apobec-1)
  Promoter: CMV
  Cloning method: Ligation Independent Cloning
  Sequencing primers: 5′ TAATACGACTCACTATAGG; 3′ CCTTGCTGTCCTGCCCCACCCCACC
Terms and licenses: Academic/Nonprofit Terms; Industry Terms: Not Available to Industry
How to cite: pCMV-HF-BE3 was a gift from David Liu (Addgene plasmid # 87439 ; http://n2t.net/addgene:87439 ; RRID:Addgene_87439)
