[The description below was written by a language model from this plasmid's Addgene catalogue record and pLannotate feature annotations shown in this document.]
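Description:
pCMV-HF-BE3 is an 8.5 kb mammalian expression plasmid built on a pCMV backbone that drives transient expression of HF-BE3, a high-fidelity version of the third-generation cytosine base editor. It is propagated in E. coli under ampicillin selection (AmpR with its bla promoter) from a ColE1/pUC-type origin. The feature annotation calls this origin high-copy, whereas the catalogue entry lists the plasmid as low copy. Remnants of lac regulatory sequences, a bom fragment, and small SV40 promoter and MCS fragments are backbone carry-over with no stated role. No mammalian selection marker is annotated.

The payload is a single open reading frame of about 5.1 kb, transcribed from the human CMV immediate-early enhancer and promoter and terminated by the bGH polyadenylation signal. A T7 promoter lies just upstream of the coding sequence and could support in vitro transcription. Reading from the N-terminus, the fusion consists of rat APOBEC1 cytidine deaminase, a short XTEN linker, mammalian codon-optimized Cas9-HF, a GGS linker, the uracil-DNA glycosylase inhibitor (UGI) from Bacillus phage PBS2, a second GGS linker, and a C-terminal NLS. The automated annotation labels the XTEN linker as an "ABE(7.10) fragment", most likely because that linker is shared with adenine base editors; no TadA domain is present. The Cas9 portion matches SpCas9-HF1, which carries N497A, R661A, Q695A and Q926A to weaken nonspecific DNA contacts, and the "nHF-Cas9" in the insert name indicates a nickase form.

With a separately supplied guide RNA, the editor deaminates cytosine to uracil at the target site, and UGI blocks uracil excision, favouring C•G to T•A conversion without double-strand breaks. The construct is used for base editing in mammalian cells where lower off-target editing is wanted.
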