Features (pLannotate 1.2.2; 18 found; start..end, strand, type, name):
    132..335     +  promoter       CMV promoter: human cytomegalovirus (CMV) immediate early promoter
    377..395     +  promoter       T7 promoter: promoter for bacteriophage T7 RNA polymerase
    409..1095    +  CDS            Apobec1: ABEC1_RAT - Experimental evidence at protein level: Swiss-Prot protein existence level 1. Catalytic component of the apolipoprotein B mRNA editing enzyme complex which is responsible for the postranscriptional editing of a CAA codon for Gln to a UAA codon for stop in the APOB mRNA. May also play a role in the epigenetic regulation of gene expression by participating in DNA demethylation. From Rattus norvegicus (Rat).
   1096..1143    +  CDS            ABE(7.10) (fragment): adenine base editor comprising wild-type E. coli TadA fused to the evolved TadA*(7.10) mutant (Gaudelli et al., 2017)
   1144..5244    +  CDS            SpCas9-HF1: Cas9 endonuclease from the Streptococcus pyogenes Type II CRISPR/Cas system, mutated to improve targeting specificity (Kleinstiver et al., 2016) carries the mutations N497A, R661A, Q695A, and Q926A
   5257..5505    +  CDS            UGI: UNGI_BPPB2 - Experimental evidence at protein level: Swiss-Prot protein existence level 1. This protein binds specifically and reversibly to the host uracil-DNA glycosylase, preventing removal of uracil residues from PBS2 DNA by the host uracil-excision repair system. From Bacillus phage PBS2 (Bacteriophage PBS2).
   5593..5817    +  polyA_signal   bGH poly(A) signal: bovine growth hormone polyadenylation signal
   5821..5842    +  promoter       SV40 promoter (fragment): SV40 enhancer and early promoter
   5847..5863    +  misc_feature   MCS (fragment): pBluescript multiple cloning site
   5912..5928    -  protein_bind   lac operator: The lac repressor binds to the lac operator to inhibit transcription in E. coli. This inhibition can be relieved by adding lactose or isopropyl-β-D-thiogalactopyranoside (IPTG). lac repressor encoded by lacI
   5936..5966    -  promoter       lac promoter: promoter for the E. coli lac operon
   5981..6002    -  protein_bind   CAP binding site: CAP binding activates transcription in the presence of cAMP. E. coli catabolite activator protein
   6015..6107    -  CDS            lacI (fragment): lac repressor; lacI; The lac repressor binds to the lac operator to inhibit transcription in E. coli. This inhibition can be relieved by adding lactose or isopropyl-β-D-thiogalactopyranoside (IPTG).
   6290..6878    -  rep_origin     ori: high-copy-number ColE1/pMB1/pBR322/pUC origin of replication
   7049..7909    -  CDS            AmpR: β-lactamase; bla; confers resistance to ampicillin, carbenicillin, and related antibiotics
   7910..8014    -  promoter       AmpR promoter: bla
   8085..8129    -  misc_feature   bom (fragment): basis of mobility region from pBR322
   8284..131     +  enhancer       CMV enhancer (across the origin): human cytomegalovirus immediate early enhancer
>Addgene plasmid #87439 | pCMV-HF-BE3 | addgene full sequence | sequence record 298693 | Addgene NGS Result
ATATGCCAAGTACGCCCCCTATTGACGTCAATGACGGTAAATGGCCCGCCTGGCATTATGCCCAGTACAT
GACCTTATGGGACTTTCCTACTTGGCAGTACATCTACGTATTAGTCATCGCTATTACCATGGTGATGCGG
TTTTGGCAGTACATCAATGGGCGTGGATAGCGGTTTGACTCACGGGGATTTCCAAGTCTCCACCCCATTG
ACGTCAATGGGAGTTTGTTTTGGCACCAAAATCAACGGGACTTTCCAAAATGTCGTAACAACTCCGCCCC
ATTGACGCAAATGGGCGGTAGGCGTGTACGGTGGGAGGTCTATATAAGCAGAGCTGGTTTAGTGAACCGT
CAGATCCGCTAGAGATCCGCGGCCGCTAATACGACTCACTATAGGGAGAGCCGCCACCATGAGCTCAGAG
ACTGGCCCAGTGGCTGTGGACCCCACATTGAGACGGCGGATCGAGCCCCATGAGTTTGAGGTATTCTTCG
ATCCGAGAGAGCTCCGCAAGGAGACCTGCCTGCTTTACGAAATTAATTGGGGGGGCCGGCACTCCATTTG
GCGACATACATCACAGAACACTAACAAGCACGTCGAAGTCAACTTCATCGAGAAGTTCACGACAGAAAGA
TATTTCTGTCCGAACACAAGGTGCAGCATTACCTGGTTTCTCAGCTGGAGCCCATGCGGCGAATGTAGTA
GGGCCATCACTGAATTCCTGTCAAGGTATCCCCACGTCACTCTGTTTATTTACATCGCAAGGCTGTACCA
CCACGCTGACCCCCGCAATCGACAAGGCCTGCGGGATTTGATCTCTTCAGGTGTGACTATCCAAATTATG
ACTGAGCAGGAGTCAGGATACTGCTGGAGAAACTTTGTGAATTATAGCCCGAGTAATGAAGCCCACTGGC
CTAGGTATCCCCATCTGTGGGTACGACTGTACGTTCTTGAACTGTACTGCATCATACTGGGCCTGCCTCC
TTGTCTCAACATTCTGAGAAGGAAGCAGCCACAGCTGACATTCTTTACCATCGCTCTTCAGTCTTGTCAT
TACCAGCGACTGCCCCCACACATTCTCTGGGCCACCGGGTTGAAAAGCGGCAGCGAGACTCCCGGGACCT
CAGAGTCCGCCACACCCGAAAGTGATAAAAAGTATTCTATTGGTTTAGCCATCGGCACTAATTCCGTTGG
ATGGGCTGTCATAACCGATGAATACAAAGTACCTTCAAAGAAATTTAAGGTGTTGGGGAACACAGACCGT
CATTCGATTAAAAAGAATCTTATCGGTGCCCTCCTATTCGATAGTGGCGAAACGGCAGAGGCGACTCGCC
TGAAACGAACCGCTCGGAGAAGGTATACACGTCGCAAGAACCGAATATGTTACTTACAAGAAATTTTTAG
CAATGAGATGGCCAAAGTTGACGATTCTTTCTTTCACCGTTTGGAAGAGTCCTTCCTTGTCGAAGAGGAC
AAGAAACATGAACGGCACCCCATCTTTGGAAACATAGTAGATGAGGTGGCATATCATGAAAAGTACCCAA
CGATTTATCACCTCAGAAAAAAGCTAGTTGACTCAACTGATAAAGCGGACCTGAGGTTAATCTACTTGGC
TCTTGCCCATATGATAAAGTTCCGTGGGCACTTTCTCATTGAGGGTGATCTAAATCCGGACAACTCGGAT
GTCGACAAACTGTTCATCCAGTTAGTACAAACCTATAATCAGTTGTTTGAAGAGAACCCTATAAATGCAA
GTGGCGTGGATGCGAAGGCTATTCTTAGCGCCCGCCTCTCTAAATCCCGACGGCTAGAAAACCTGATCGC
ACAATTACCCGGAGAGAAGAAAAATGGGTTGTTCGGTAACCTTATAGCGCTCTCACTAGGCCTGACACCA
AATTTTAAGTCGAACTTCGACTTAGCTGAAGATGCCAAATTGCAGCTTAGTAAGGACACGTACGATGACG
ATCTCGACAATCTACTGGCACAAATTGGAGATCAGTATGCGGACTTATTTTTGGCTGCCAAAAACCTTAG
CGATGCAATCCTCCTATCTGACATACTGAGAGTTAATACTGAGATTACCAAGGCGCCGTTATCCGCTTCA
ATGATCAAAAGGTACGATGAACATCACCAAGACTTGACACTTCTCAAGGCCCTAGTCCGTCAGCAACTGC
CTGAGAAATATAAGGAAATATTCTTTGATCAGTCGAAAAACGGGTACGCAGGTTATATTGACGGCGGAGC
GAGTCAAGAGGAATTCTACAAGTTTATCAAACCCATATTAGAGAAGATGGATGGGACGGAAGAGTTGCTT
GTAAAACTCAATCGCGAAGATCTACTGCGAAAGCAGCGGACTTTCGACAACGGTAGCATTCCACATCAAA
TCCACTTAGGCGAATTGCATGCTATACTTAGAAGGCAGGAGGATTTTTATCCGTTCCTCAAAGACAATCG
TGAAAAGATTGAGAAAATCCTAACCTTTCGCATACCTTACTATGTGGGACCCCTGGCCCGAGGGAACTCT
CGGTTCGCATGGATGACAAGAAAGTCCGAAGAAACGATTACTCCCTGGAATTTTGAGGAAGTTGTCGATA
AAGGTGCGTCAGCTCAATCGTTCATCGAGAGGATGACCGCCTTTGACAAGAATTTACCGAACGAAAAAGT
ATTGCCTAAGCACAGTTTACTTTACGAGTATTTCACAGTGTACAATGAACTCACGAAAGTTAAGTATGTC
ACTGAGGGCATGCGTAAACCCGCCTTTCTAAGCGGAGAACAGAAGAAAGCAATAGTAGATCTGTTATTCA
AGACCAACCGCAAAGTGACAGTTAAGCAATTGAAAGAGGACTACTTTAAGAAAATTGAATGCTTCGATTC
TGTCGAGATCTCCGGGGTAGAAGATCGATTTAATGCGTCACTTGGTACGTATCATGACCTCCTAAAGATA
ATTAAAGATAAGGACTTCCTGGATAACGAAGAGAATGAAGATATCTTAGAAGATATAGTGTTGACTCTTA
CCCTCTTTGAAGATCGGGAAATGATTGAGGAAAGACTAAAAACATACGCTCACCTGTTCGACGATAAGGT
TATGAAACAGTTAAAGAGGCGTCGCTATACGGGCTGGGGAGCCTTGTCGCGGAAACTTATCAACGGGATA
AGAGACAAGCAAAGTGGTAAAACTATTCTCGATTTTCTAAAGAGCGACGGCTTCGCCAATAGGAACTTTA
TGGCCCTGATCCATGATGACTCTTTAACCTTCAAAGAGGATATACAAAAGGCACAGGTTTCCGGACAAGG
GGACTCATTGCACGAACATATTGCGAATCTTGCTGGTTCGCCAGCCATCAAAAAGGGCATACTCCAGACA
GTCAAAGTAGTGGATGAGCTAGTTAAGGTCATGGGACGTCACAAACCGGAAAACATTGTAATCGAGATGG
CACGCGAAAATCAAACGACTCAGAAGGGGCAAAAAAACAGTCGAGAGCGGATGAAGAGAATAGAAGAGGG
TATTAAAGAACTGGGCAGCCAGATCTTAAAGGAGCATCCTGTGGAAAATACCCAATTGCAGAACGAGAAA
CTTTACCTCTATTACCTACAAAATGGAAGGGACATGTATGTTGATCAGGAACTGGACATAAACCGTTTAT
CTGATTACGACGTCGATCACATTGTACCCCAATCCTTTTTGAAGGACGATTCAATCGACAATAAAGTGCT
TACACGCTCGGATAAGAACCGAGGGAAAAGTGACAATGTTCCAAGCGAGGAAGTCGTAAAGAAAATGAAG
AACTATTGGCGGCAGCTCCTAAATGCGAAACTGATAACGCAAAGAAAGTTCGATAACTTAACTAAAGCTG
AGAGGGGTGGCTTGTCTGAACTTGACAAGGCCGGATTTATTAAACGTCAGCTCGTGGAAACCCGCGCCAT
CACAAAGCATGTTGCGCAGATACTAGATTCCCGAATGAATACGAAATACGACGAGAACGATAAGCTGATT
CGGGAAGTCAAAGTAATCACTTTAAAGTCAAAATTGGTGTCGGACTTCAGAAAGGATTTTCAATTCTATA
AAGTTAGGGAGATAAATAACTACCACCATGCGCACGACGCTTATCTTAATGCCGTCGTAGGGACCGCACT
CATTAAGAAATACCCGAAGCTAGAAAGTGAGTTTGTGTATGGTGATTACAAAGTTTATGACGTCCGTAAG
ATGATCGCGAAAAGCGAACAGGAGATAGGCAAGGCTACAGCCAAATACTTCTTTTATTCTAACATTATGA
ATTTCTTTAAGACGGAAATCACTCTGGCAAACGGAGAGATACGCAAACGACCTTTAATTGAAACCAATGG
GGAGACAGGTGAAATCGTATGGGATAAGGGCCGGGACTTCGCGACGGTGAGAAAAGTTTTGTCCATGCCC
CAAGTCAACATAGTAAAGAAAACTGAGGTGCAGACCGGAGGGTTTTCAAAGGAATCGATTCTTCCAAAAA
GGAATAGTGATAAGCTCATCGCTCGTAAAAAGGACTGGGACCCGAAAAAGTACGGTGGCTTCGATAGCCC
TACAGTTGCCTATTCTGTCCTAGTAGTGGCAAAAGTTGAGAAGGGAAAATCCAAGAAACTGAAGTCAGTC
AAAGAATTATTGGGGATAACGATTATGGAGCGCTCGTCTTTTGAAAAGAACCCCATCGACTTCCTTGAGG
CGAAAGGTTACAAGGAAGTAAAAAAGGATCTCATAATTAAACTACCAAAGTATAGTCTGTTTGAGTTAGA
AAATGGCCGAAAACGGATGTTGGCTAGCGCCGGAGAGCTTCAAAAGGGGAACGAACTCGCACTACCGTCT
AAATACGTGAATTTCCTGTATTTAGCGTCCCATTACGAGAAGTTGAAAGGTTCACCTGAAGATAACGAAC
AGAAGCAACTTTTTGTTGAGCAGCACAAACATTATCTCGACGAAATCATAGAGCAAATTTCGGAATTCAG
TAAGAGAGTCATCCTAGCTGATGCCAATCTGGACAAAGTATTAAGCGCATACAACAAGCACAGGGATAAA
CCCATACGTGAGCAGGCGGAAAATATTATCCATTTGTTTACTCTTACCAACCTCGGCGCTCCAGCCGCAT
TCAAGTATTTTGACACAACGATAGATCGCAAACGATACACTTCTACCAAGGAGGTGCTAGACGCGACACT
GATTCACCAATCCATCACGGGATTATATGAAACTCGGATAGATTTGTCACAGCTTGGGGGTGACTCTGGT
GGTTCTACTAATCTGTCAGATATTATTGAAAAGGAGACCGGTAAGCAACTGGTTATCCAGGAATCCATCC
TCATGCTCCCAGAGGAGGTGGAAGAAGTCATTGGGAACAAGCCGGAAAGCGATATACTCGTGCACACCGC
CTACGACGAGAGCACCGACGAGAATGTCATGCTTCTGACTAGCGACGCCCCTGAATACAAGCCTTGGGCT
CTGGTCATACAGGATAGCAACGGTGAGAACAAGATTAAGATGCTCTCTGGTGGTTCTCCCAAGAAGAAGA
GGAAAGTCTAACCGGTCATCATCACCATCACCATTGAGTTTAAACCCGCTGATCAGCCTCGACTGTGCCT
TCTAGTTGCCAGCCATCTGTTGTTTGCCCCTCCCCCGTGCCTTCCTTGACCCTGGAAGGTGCCACTCCCA
CTGTCCTTTCCTAATAAAATGAGGAAATTGCATCGCATTGTCTGAGTAGGTGTCATTCTATTCTGGGGGG
TGGGGTGGGGCAGGACAGCAAGGGGGAGGATTGGGAAGACAATAGCAGGCATGCTGGGGATGCGGTGGGC
TCTATGGCTTCTGAGGCGGAAAGAACCAGCTGGGGCTCGATACCGTCGACCTCTAGCTAGAGCTTGGCGT
AATCATGGTCATAGCTGTTTCCTGTGTGAAATTGTTATCCGCTCACAATTCCACACAACATACGAGCCGG
AAGCATAAAGTGTAAAGCCTAGGGTGCCTAATGAGTGAGCTAACTCACATTAATTGCGTTGCGCTCACTG
CCCGCTTTCCAGTCGGGAAACCTGTCGTGCCAGCTGCATTAATGAATCGGCCAACGCGCGGGGAGAGGCG
GTTTGCGTATTGGGCGCTCTTCCGCTTCCTCGCTCACTGACTCGCTGCGCTCGGTCGTTCGGCTGCGGCG
AGCGGTATCAGCTCACTCAAAGGCGGTAATACGGTTATCCACAGAATCAGGGGATAACGCAGGAAAGAAC
ATGTGAGCAAAAGGCCAGCAAAAGGCCAGGAACCGTAAAAAGGCCGCGTTGCTGGCGTTTTTCCATAGGC
TCCGCCCCCCTGACGAGCATCACAAAAATCGACGCTCAAGTCAGAGGTGGCGAAACCCGACAGGACTATA
AAGATACCAGGCGTTTCCCCCTGGAAGCTCCCTCGTGCGCTCTCCTGTTCCGACCCTGCCGCTTACCGGA
TACCTGTCCGCCTTTCTCCCTTCGGGAAGCGTGGCGCTTTCTCATAGCTCACGCTGTAGGTATCTCAGTT
CGGTGTAGGTCGTTCGCTCCAAGCTGGGCTGTGTGCACGAACCCCCCGTTCAGCCCGACCGCTGCGCCTT
ATCCGGTAACTATCGTCTTGAGTCCAACCCGGTAAGACACGACTTATCGCCACTGGCAGCAGCCACTGGT
AACAGGATTAGCAGAGCGAGGTATGTAGGCGGTGCTACAGAGTTCTTGAAGTGGTGGCCTAACTACGGCT
ACACTAGAAGAACAGTATTTGGTATCTGCGCTCTGCTGAAGCCAGTTACCTTCGGAAAAAGAGTTGGTAG
CTCTTGATCCGGCAAACAAACCACCGCTGGTAGCGGTGGTTTTTTTGTTTGCAAGCAGCAGATTACGCGC
AGAAAAAAAGGATCTCAAGAAGATCCTTTGATCTTTTCTACGGGGTCTGACGCTCAGTGGAACGAAAACT
CACGTTAAGGGATTTTGGTCATGAGATTATCAAAAAGGATCTTCACCTAGATCCTTTTAAATTAAAAATG
AAGTTTTAAATCAATCTAAAGTATATATGAGTAAACTTGGTCTGACAGTTACCAATGCTTAATCAGTGAG
GCACCTATCTCAGCGATCTGTCTATTTCGTTCATCCATAGTTGCCTGACTCCCCGTCGTGTAGATAACTA
CGATACGGGAGGGCTTACCATCTGGCCCCAGTGCTGCAATGATACCGCGAGACCCACGCTCACCGGCTCC
AGATTTATCAGCAATAAACCAGCCAGCCGGAAGGGCCGAGCGCAGAAGTGGTCCTGCAACTTTATCCGCC
TCCATCCAGTCTATTAATTGTTGCCGGGAAGCTAGAGTAAGTAGTTCGCCAGTTAATAGTTTGCGCAACG
TTGTTGCCATTGCTACAGGCATCGTGGTGTCACGCTCGTCGTTTGGTATGGCTTCATTCAGCTCCGGTTC
CCAACGATCAAGGCGAGTTACATGATCCCCCATGTTGTGCAAAAAAGCGGTTAGCTCCTTCGGTCCTCCG
ATCGTTGTCAGAAGTAAGTTGGCCGCAGTGTTATCACTCATGGTTATGGCAGCACTGCATAATTCTCTTA
CTGTCATGCCATCCGTAAGATGCTTTTCTGTGACTGGTGAGTACTCAACCAAGTCATTCTGAGAATAGTG
TATGCGGCGACCGAGTTGCTCTTGCCCGGCGTCAATACGGGATAATACCGCGCCACATAGCAGAACTTTA
AAAGTGCTCATCATTGGAAAACGTTCTTCGGGGCGAAAACTCTCAAGGATCTTACCGCTGTTGAGATCCA
GTTCGATGTAACCCACTCGTGCACCCAACTGATCTTCAGCATCTTTTACTTTCACCAGCGTTTCTGGGTG
AGCAAAAACAGGAAGGCAAAATGCCGCAAAAAAGGGAATAAGGGCGACACGGAAATGTTGAATACTCATA
CTCTTCCTTTTTCAATATTATTGAAGCATTTATCAGGGTTATTGTCTCATGAGCGGATACATATTTGAAT
GTATTTAGAAAAATAAACAAATAGGGGTTCCGCGCACATTTCCCCGAAAAGTGCCACCTGACGTCGACGG
ATCGGGAGATCGATCTCCCGATCCCCTAGGGTCGACTCTCAGTACAATCTGCTCTGATGCCGCATAGTTA
AGCCAGTATCTGCTCCCTGCTTGTGTGTTGGAGGTCGCTGAGTAGTGCGCGAGCAAAATTTAAGCTACAA
CAAGGCAAGGCTTGACCGACAATTGCATGAAGAATCTGCTTAGGGTTAGGCGTTTTGCGCTGCTTCGCGA
TGTACGGGCCAGATATACGCGTTGACATTGATTATTGACTAGTTATTAATAGTAATCAATTACGGGGTCA
TTAGTTCATAGCCCATATATGGAGTTCCGCGTTACATAACTTACGGTAAATGGCCCGCCTGGCTGACCGC
CCAACGACCCCCGCCCATTGACGTCAATAATGACGTATGTTCCCATAGTAACGCCAATAGGGACTTTCCA
TTGACGTCAATGGGTGGAGTATTTACGGTAAACTGCCCACTTGGCAGTACATCAAGTGTATC
